>Addgene plasmid #155006 | pcDNA-GFP-EBA175-Flag(E1418K/P1424Q/Y1426S) | addgene full sequence | sequence record 309986 | Addgene NGS Result
GACGGATCGGGAGATCTCCCGATCCCCTATGGTGCACTCTCAGTACAATCTGCTCTGATGCCGCATAGTT
AAGCCAGTATCTGCTCCCTGCTTGTGTGTTGGAGGTCGCTGAGTAGTGCGCGAGCAAAATTTAAGCTACA
ACAAGGCAAGGCTTGACCGACAATTGCATGAAGAATCTGCTTAGGGTTAGGCGTTTTGCGCTGCTTCGCG
ATGTACGGGCCAGATATACGCGTTGACATTGATTATTGACTAGTTATTAATAGTAATCAATTACGGGGTC
ATTAGTTCATAGCCCATATATGGAGTTCCGCGTTACATAACTTACGGTAAATGGCCCGCCTGGCTGACCG
CCCAACGACCCCCGCCCATTGACGTCAATAATGACGTATGTTCCCATAGTAACGCCAATAGGGACTTTCC
ATTGACGTCAATGGGTGGAGTATTTACGGTAAACTGCCCACTTGGCAGTACATCAAGTGTATCATATGCC
AAGTACGCCCCCTATTGACGTCAATGACGGTAAATGGCCCGCCTGGCATTATGCCCAGTACATGACCTTA
TGGGACTTTCCTACTTGGCAGTACATCTACGTATTAGTCATCGCTATTACCATGGTGATGCGGTTTTGGC
AGTACATCAATGGGCGTGGATAGCGGTTTGACTCACGGGGATTTCCAAGTCTCCACCCCATTGACGTCAA
TGGGAGTTTGTTTTGGCACCAAAATCAACGGGACTTTCCAAAATGTCGTAACAACTCCGCCCCATTGACG
CAAATGGGCGGTAGGCGTGTACGGTGGGAGGTCTATATAAGCAGAGCTCTCTGGCTAACTAGAGAACCCA
CTGCTTACTGGCTTATCGAAATTAATACGACTCACTATAGGGAGACCCAAGCTGGCTAGCGTTTAAACTT
AAGCTTACCATGGTCCCCTCGGCTGGACAGCTCGCCCTGTTCGCTCTGGGTATTGTGTTGGCTGCGTGCC
AGGCCTTGGAGAACAGCACGTCCCCGCTGCGTACGATGGTGAGCAAGGGCGAGGAGCTGTTCACCGGGGT
GGTGCCCATCCTGGTCGAGCTGGACGGCGACGTAAACGGCCACAAGTTCAGCGTGTCCGGCGAGGGCGAG
GGCGATGCCACCTACGGCAAGCTGACCCTGAAGTTCATCTGCACCACCGGCAAGCTGCCCGTGCCCTGGC
CCACCCTCGTGACCACCCTGACCTACGGCGTGCAGTGCTTCAGCCGCTACCCCGACCACATGAAGCAGCA
CGACTTCTTCAAGTCCGCCATGCCCGAAGGCTACGTCCAGGAGCGCACCATCTTCTTCAAGGACGACGGC
AACTACAAGACCCGCGCCGAGGTGAAGTTCGAGGGCGACACCCTGGTGAACCGCATCGAGCTGAAGGGCA
TCGACTTCAAGGAGGACGGCAACATCCTGGGGCACAAGCTGGAGTACAACTACAACAGCCACAACGTCTA
TATCATGGCCGACAAGCAGAAGAACGGCATCAAGGTGAACTTCAAGATCCGCCACAACATCGAGGACGGC
AGCGTGCAGCTCGCCGACCACTACCAGCAGAACACCCCCATCGGCGACGGCCCCGTGCTGCTGCCCGACA
ACCACTACCTGAGCACCCAGTCCGCCCTGAGCAAAGACCCCAACGAGAAGCGCGATCACATGGTCCTGCT
GGAGTTCGTGACCGCCGCCGGGATCACTCTCGGCATGGACGACCTGTACAAGTCCGGCCGGACTCAGGGA
GCAGAATTCTCAGGATCCCATAGCCATCATGGTAATCGTCAGGATCGTGGTGGTAATAGCGGTAATGTGC
TGAATATGCGCAGCAACAATAACAACTTCAACAATATCCCGAGCCGCTATAATCTGTATGATAAGAAACT
GGATCTGGATCTGTATGAAAATCGCAATGATAGCACCACCAAAGAACTGATTAAAAAACTGGCCGAGATC
AATAAGTGCGAAAATGAAATTAGCGTGAAATATTGCGATCACATGATTCATGAAGAAATTCCGCTGAAAA
CCTGCACCAAAGAAAAGACCCGTAATCTGTGTTGTGCAGTGAGCGATTATTGCATGAGCTATTTTACCTA
TGATAGCGAAGAATATTACAACTGCACCAAACGCGAATTTGATGATCCGAGCTATACCTGCTTTCGTAAA
AAGGCATTTAGCAGCATGCAGTATTCTGCCGGTGCCGGTGTTCTGTTCATCATTCTGGTGATTCTGGGTG
CAAGCCAGGCAAAATATCAGCGCCTGGAGAAAATCAACAAGAACAAGATTGAGAAAAACGTGAATGATTA
CAAGGACGATGACGATAAGTAGGCGGCCGCATAATCTAGAGGGCCCGTTTAAACCCGCTGATCAGCCTCG
ACTGTGCCTTCTAGTTGCCAGCCATCTGTTGTTTGCCCCTCCCCCGTGCCTTCCTTGACCCTGGAAGGTG
CCACTCCCACTGTCCTTTCCTAATAAAATGAGGAAATTGCATCGCATTGTCTGAGTAGGTGTCATTCTAT
TCTGGGGGGTGGGGTGGGGCAGGACAGCAAGGGGGAGGATTGGGAAGACAATAGCAGGCATGCTGGGGAT
GCGGTGGGCTCTATGGCTTCTGAGGCGGAAAGAACCAGCTGGGGCTCTAGGGGGTATCCCC
[124 nt withheld, positions 2652-2775]
C
[91 nt withheld, positions 2777-2867]
A
[49 nt withheld, positions 2869-2917]
CCTTTGACGTTGGAGTCCACGTTCTTT
[37 nt withheld, positions 2945-2981]
ACCCTATCTCGGTCTATTCTTTTGATTTATAAGGGATTTTGCCGATTTCGGCCTATTGGTTAAAAAATGA
GCTGATTTAACAAAAATTTAACGCGAATTAATTCTGTGGAATGTGTGTCAGTTAGGGTGTGGAAAGTCCC
CAGGCTCCCCAGCAGGCAGAAGTATGCAAAGCATGCATCTCAATTAGTCAGCAACCAGGTGTGGAAAGTC
CCCAGGCTCCCCAGCAGGCAGAAGTATGCAAAGCATGCATCTCAATTAGTCAGCAACCATAGTCCCGCCC
CTAACTCCGCCCATCCCGCCCCTAACTCCGCCCAGTTCCGCCCATTCTCCGCCCCATGGCTGACTAATTT
TTTTTATTTATGCAGAGGCCGAGGCCGCCTCTGCCTCTGAGCTATTCCAGAAGTAGTGAGGAGGCTTTTT
TGGAGGCCTAGGCTTTTGCAAAAAGCTCCCGGGAGCTTGTATATCCATTTTCGGATCTGATCAAGAGACA
GGATGAGGATCGTTTCGCATGATTGAACAAGATGGATTGCACGCAGGTTCTCCGGCCGCTTGGGTGGAGA
GGCTATTCGGCTATGACTGGGCACAACAGACAATCGGCTGCTCTGATGCCGCCGTGTTCCGGCTGTCAGC
GCAGGGGCGCCCGGTTCTTTTTGTCAAGACCGACCTGTCCGGTGCCCTGAATGAACTGCAGGACGAGGCA
GCGCGGCTATCGTGGCTGGCCACGACGGGCGTTCCTTGCGCAGCTGTGCTCGACGTTGTCACTGAAGCGG
GAAGGGACTGGCTGCTATTGGGCGAAGTGCCGGGGCAGGATCTCCTGTCATCTCACCTTGCTCCTGCCGA
GAAAGTATCCATCATGGCTGATGCAATGCGGCGGCTGCATACGCTTGATCCGGCTACCTGCCCATTCGAC
CACCAAGCGAAACATCGCATCGAGCGAGCACGTACTCGGATGGAAGCCGGTCTTGTCGATCAGGATGATC
TGGACGAAGAGCATCAGGGGCTCGCGCCAGCCGAACTGTTCGCCAGGCTCAAGGCGCGCATGCCCGACGG
CGAGGATCTCGTCGTGACCCATGGCGATGCCTGCTTGCCGAATATCATGGTGGAAAATGGCCGCTTTTCT
GGATTCATCGACTGTGGCCGGCTGGGTGTGGCGGACCGCTATCAGGACATAGCGTTGGCTACCCGTGATA
TTGCTGAAGAGCTTGGCGGCGAATGGGCTGACCGCTTCCTCGTGCTTTACGGTATCGCCGCTCCCGATTC
GCAGCGCATCGCCTTCTATCGCCTTCTTGACGAGTTCTTCTGAGCGGGACTCTGGGGTTCGAAATGACCG
ACCAAGCGACGCCCAACCTGCCATCACGAGATTTCGATTCCACCGCCGCCTTCTATGAAAGGTTGGGCTT
CGGAATCGTTTTCCGGGACGCCGGCTGGATGATCCTCCAGCGCGGGGATCTCATGCTGGAGTTCTTCGCC
CACCCCAACTTGTTTATTGCAGCTTATAATGGTTACAAATAAAGCAATAGCATCACAAATTTCACAAATA
AAGCATTTTTTTCACTGCATTCTAGTTGTGGTTTGTCCAAACTCATCAATGTATCTTATCATGTCTGTAT
ACCGTCGACCTCTAGCTAGAGCTTGGCGTAATCATGGTCATAGCTGTTTCCTGTGTGAAATTGTTATCCG
CTCACAATTCCACACAACATACGAGCCGGAAGCATAAAGTGTAAAGCCTGGGGTGCCTAATGAGTGAGCT
AACTCACATTAATTGCGTTGCGCTCACTGCCCGCTTTCCAGTCGGGAAACCTGTCGTGCCAGCTGCATTA
ATGAATCGGCCAACGCGCGGGGAGAGGCGGTTTGCGTATTGGGCGCTCTTCCGCTTCCTCGCTCACTGAC
TCGCTGCGCTCGGTCGTTCGGCTGCGGCGAGCGGTATCAGCTCACTCAAAGGCGGTAATACGGTTATCCA
CAGAATCAGGGGATAACGCAGGAAAGAACATGTGAGCAAAAGGCCAGCAAAAGGCCAGGAACCGTAAAAA
GGCCGCGTTGCTGGCGTTTTTCCATAGGCTCCGCCCCCCTGACGAGCATCACAAAAATCGACGCTCAAGT
CAGAGGTGGCGAAACCCGACAGGACTATAAAGATACCAGGCGTTTCCCCCTGGAAGCTCCCTCGTGCGCT
CTCCTGTTCCGACCCTGCCGCTTACCGGATACCTGTCCGCCTTTCTCCCTTCGGGAAGCGTGGCGCTTTC
TCATAGCTCACGCTGTAGGTATCTCAGTTCGGTGTAGGTCGTTCGCTCCAAGCTGGGCTGTGTGCACGAA
CCCCCCGTTCAGCCCGACCGCTGCGCCTTATCCGGTAACTATCGTCTTGAGTCCAACCCGGTAAGACACG
ACTTATCGCCACTGGCAGCAGCCACTGGTAACAGGATTAGCAGAGCGAGGTATGTAGGCGGTGCTACAGA
GTTCTTGAAGTGGTGGCCTAACTACGGCTACACTAGAAGAACAGTATTTGGTATCTGCGCTCTGCTGAAG
CCAGTTACCTTCGGAAAAAGAGTTGGTAGCTCTTGATCCGGCAAACAAACCACCGCTGGTAGCGGTGGTT
TTTTTGTTTGCAAGCAGCAGATTACGCGCAGAAAAAAAGGATCTCAAGAAGATCCTTTGATCTTTTCTAC
GGGGTCTGACGCTCAGTGGAACGAAAACTCACGTTAAGGGATTTTGGTCATGAGATTATCAAAAAGGATC
TTCACCTAGATCCTTTTAAATTAAAAATGAAGTTTTAAATCAATCTAAAGTATATATGAGTAAACTTGGT
CTGACAGTTACCAATGCTTAATCAGTGAGGCACCTATCTCAGCGATCTGTCTATTTCGTTCATCCATAGT
TGCCTGACTCCCCGTCGTGTAGATAACTACGATACGGGAGGGCTTACCATCTGGCCCCAGTGCTGCAATG
ATACCGCGAGACCCACGCTCACCGGCTCCAGATTTATCAGCAATAAACCAGCCAGCCGGAAGGGCCGAGC
GCAGAAGTGGTCCTGCAACTTTATCCGCCTCCATCCAGTCTATTAATTGTTGCCGGGAAGCTAGAGTAAG
TAGTTCGCCAGTTAATAGTTTGCGCAACGTTGTTGCCATTGCTACAGGCATCGTGGTGTCACGCTCGTCG
TTTGGTATGGCTTCATTCAGCTCCGGTTCCCAACGATCAAGGCGAGTTACATGATCCCCCATGTTGTGCA
AAAAAGCGGTTAGCTCCTTCGGTCCTCCGATCGTTGTCAGAAGTAAGTTGGCCGCAGTGTTATCACTCAT
GGTTATGGCAGCACTGCATAATTCTCTTACTGTCATGCCATCCGTAAGATGCTTTTCTGTGACTGGTGAG
TACTCAACCAAGTCATTCTGAGAATAGTGTATGCGGCGACCGAGTTGCTCTTGCCCGGCGTCAATACGGG
ATAATACCGCGCCACATAGCAGAACTTTAAAAGTGCTCATCATTGGAAAACGTTCTTCGGGGCGAAAACT
CTCAAGGATCTTACCGCTGTTGAGATCCAGTTCGATGTAACCCACTCGTGCACCCAACTGATCTTCAGCA
TCTTTTACTTTCACCAGCGTTTCTGGGTGAGCAAAAACAGGAAGGCAAAATGCCGCAAAAAAGGGAATAA
GGGCGACACGGAAATGTTGAATACTCATACTCTTCCTTTTTCAATATTATTGAAGCATTTATCAGGGTTA
TTGTCTCATGAGCGGATACATATTTGAATGTATTTAGAAAAATAAACAAATAGGGGTTCCGCGCACATTT
CCCCGAAAAGTGCCACCTGACGTC
Features (pLannotate 1.2.2; 22 found; start..end, strand, type, name):
     28..80      -  misc_feature   bom (fragment): basis of mobility region from pBR322
    235..614     +  enhancer       CMV enhancer: human cytomegalovirus immediate early enhancer
    615..818     +  promoter       CMV promoter: human cytomegalovirus (CMV) immediate early promoter
    814..847     +  LTR            5' LTR (truncated) (fragment): truncated 5' long terminal repeat (LTR) from HIV-1
    863..881     +  promoter       T7 promoter: promoter for bacteriophage T7 RNA polymerase
    920..1009    +  CDS            TGFA (fragment): TGFA_HUMAN - Experimental evidence at protein level: Swiss-Prot protein existence level 1. TGF alpha is a mitogenic polypeptide that is able to bind to the EGF receptor/EGFR and to act synergistically with TGF beta to promote anchorage-independent cell proliferation in soft agar. From Homo sapiens (Human).
   1016..1733    +  CDS            EGFP (fragment): the original enhanced GFP (Yang et al., 1996) mammalian codon-optimized
   1715..2188    +  CDS            EBA1_PLAFC (fragment): Experimental evidence at protein level: Swiss-Prot protein existence level 1. Binds to host erythrocytes; may act as bridge between erythrocytes and merozoites. From Plasmodium falciparum (isolate Camp / Malaysia).
   2382..2606    +  polyA_signal   bGH poly(A) signal: bovine growth hormone polyadenylation signal
   2610..2631    +  promoter       SV40 promoter (fragment): SV40 enhancer and early promoter
   2652..3080    +  rep_origin     f1 ori (sequence partly withheld): f1 bacteriophage origin of replication; arrow indicates direction of (+) strand synthesis
   3094..3423    +  promoter       SV40 promoter: SV40 enhancer and early promoter
   3490..4281    +  CDS            neo: KKA2_KLEPN - Also known as kan, nptII. Experimental evidence at protein level: Swiss-Prot protein existence level 1. Resistance to kanamycin, neomycin, paromomycin, ribostamycin, butirosin and gentamicin B. From Klebsiella pneumoniae.
   4305..4463    +  CDS            ble (fragment): BLE_KLEPN - Experimental evidence at protein level: Swiss-Prot protein existence level 1. Binding protein with a strong affinity to the bleomycin family of antibiotics. Binds to CL990; an antimitotic-antibiotic compound. From Klebsiella pneumoniae.
   4458..4579    +  polyA_signal   SV40 poly(A) signal: SV40 polyadenylation signal
   4652..4668    -  protein_bind   lac operator: The lac repressor binds to the lac operator to inhibit transcription in E. coli. This inhibition can be relieved by adding lactose or isopropyl-β-D-thiogalactopyranoside (IPTG). lac repressor encoded by lacI
   4676..4706    -  promoter       lac promoter: promoter for the E. coli lac operon
   4721..4742    -  protein_bind   CAP binding site: CAP binding activates transcription in the presence of cAMP. E. coli catabolite activator protein
   4755..4847    -  CDS            lacI (fragment): lac repressor; lacI; The lac repressor binds to the lac operator to inhibit transcription in E. coli. This inhibition can be relieved by adding lactose or isopropyl-β-D-thiogalactopyranoside (IPTG).
   5030..5618    -  rep_origin     ori: high-copy-number ColE1/pMB1/pBR322/pUC origin of replication
   5789..6649    -  CDS            AmpR: β-lactamase; bla; confers resistance to ampicillin, carbenicillin, and related antibiotics
   6650..6754    -  promoter       AmpR promoter: bla
