[The description below was written by a language model from this plasmid's Addgene catalogue record and pLannotate feature annotations shown in this document.]
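Description:
pcDNA-GFP-EBA175-Flag(E1418K/P1424Q/Y1426S) is a mammalian expression plasmid built on the Invitrogen pcDNA3.1 backbone. It is propagated in E. coli as a high-copy plasmid through a ColE1/pUC-type origin with ampicillin selection (AmpR under its own bla promoter). It also carries an f1 origin and an SV40 promoter-driven neomycin phosphotransferase cassette with an SV40 poly(A) signal, which could be used for G418 selection of transfected mammalian cells. The catalogue gives a total size of about 6.0 kb, whereas the sequenced record behind the feature table is 6,785 nt. The catalogue figure apparently does not account for the GFP and leader sequences.

The payload is a single fusion open reading frame driven by the CMV immediate-early enhancer/promoter and terminated by the bGH polyadenylation signal, with a T7 promoter just upstream. It begins with the signal peptide of human TGF-alpha (residues 1–32), which directs the protein into the secretory pathway. This is followed by EGFP and then a synthetic segment encoding residues 1284–1462 of the Plasmodium falciparum erythrocyte-binding antigen EBA175, cloned between BamHI and NotI. A C-terminal Flag tag is listed in the catalogue but is not annotated separately in the feature table. The EBA175 portion carries three substitutions, E1418K, P1424Q and Y1426S, and the depositor notes an incidental E235D change in EGFP of unknown consequence.

The associated publication concerns parasite-selective rhomboid protease inhibitors in malaria. This suggests the dual-tagged protein serves as a variant substrate in cell-based cleavage assays, with the tags marking the two ends of the protein. The record does not state the specific effect of the mutations.
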