Addgene plasmid #155006: pcDNA-GFP-EBA175-Flag(E1418K/P1424Q/Y1426S)
Purpose: Expresses N-terminally GFP-tagged and C-terminally Flag-tagged EBA175 E1418K/P1424Q/Y1426S variant (residues 1284-1462) from pcDNA3.1
Depositing lab: Sinisa Urban. Depositing organization: Johns Hopkins University and School of Medicine. Publication: Designed Parasite-Selective Rhomboid Inhibitors Block Invasion and Clear Blood-Stage Malaria. Gandhi S, Baker RP, Cho S, Stanchev S, Strisovsky K, Urban S. Cell Chem Biol. 2020 Aug 31. pii: S2451-9456(20)30333-0. doi: 10.1016/j.chembiol.2020.08.011. PubMed 32888502.
Backbone
  Vector backbone: pcDNA3.1
  Backbone manufacturer: Invitrogen
  Backbone size w/o insert (bp): 5500
  Total vector size (bp): 6040
  Vector type: Mammalian Expression
Growth in bacteria
  Bacterial resistance: Ampicillin, 100 μg/mL
  Growth temperature: 37°C
  Growth strain: DH5alpha
  Copy number: High Copy
Gene/Insert
  Gene/Insert name: PfEBA175
  Species: Synthetic
  Insert size (bp): 537
  Mutation: E1418K/P1424Q/Y1426S; insert codes for EBA175 residues 1284 to 1462
  Promoter: CMV
  Tag / fusion protein: signal peptide (residues 1 to 32) from TGF alpha (N terminal on insert); GFP (N terminal on insert); Flag (C terminal on insert)
  Cloning method: Restriction Enzyme; 5′ cloning site BamHI (not destroyed); 3′ cloning site NotI (not destroyed)
  Sequencing primers: 5′ T7 forward; 3′ BGH reverse
Terms and licenses: Academic/Nonprofit Terms; Industry Terms: Not Available to Industry
Depositor comments: Please note: Plasmid contains an E235D mutation in EGFP. It is not known how this mutation affects plasmid function.
How to cite: pcDNA-GFP-EBA175-Flag(E1418K/P1424Q/Y1426S) was a gift from Sinisa Urban (Addgene plasmid # 155006 ; http://n2t.net/addgene:155006 ; RRID:Addgene_155006)
